>Addgene plasmid #87323 | pSGDluc | addgene full sequence | sequence record 181293 | Addgene NGS Result
GAAAAAAAGGATCTCAAGAAGATCCTTTGATCTTTTCTACGGGGTCTGACGCTCAGTGGAACGAAAACTC
ACGTTAAGGGATTTTGGTCATGAGATTATCAAAAAGGATCTTCACCTAGATCCTTTTAAATTAAAAATGA
AGTTTTAAATCAATCTAAAGTATATATGAGTAAACTTGGTCTGACAGCGGCCGCAAATGCTAAACCACTG
CAGTGGTTACCAGTGCTTGATCAGTGAGGCACCGATCTCAGCGATCTGCCTATTTCGTTCGTCCATAGTG
GCCTGACTCCCCGTCGTGTAGATCACTACGATTCGTGAGGGCTTACCATCAGGCCCCAGCGCAGCAATGA
TGCCGCGAGAGCCGCGTTCACCGGCCCCCGATTTGTCAGCAATGAACCAGCCAGCAGGGAGGGCCGAGCG
AAGAAGTGGTCCTGCTACTTTGTCCGCCTCCATCCAGTCTATGAGCTGCTGTCGTGATGCTAGAGTAAGA
AGTTCGCCAGTGAGTAGTTTCCGAAGAGTTGTGGCCATTGCTACTGGCATCGTGGTATCACGCTCGTCGT
TCGGTATGGCTTCGTTCAACTCTGGTTCCCAGCGGTCAAGCCGGGTCACATGATCACCCATATTATGAAG
AAATGCAGTCAGCTCCTTAGGGCCTCCGATCGTTGTCAGAAGTAAGTTGGCCGCGGTGTTGTCGCTCATG
GTAATGGCAGCACTACACAATTCTCTTACCGTCATGCCATCCGTAAGATGCTTTTCCGTGACCGGCGAGT
ACTCAACCAAGTCGTTTTGTGAGTAGTGTATACGGCGACCAAGCTGCTCTTGCCCGGCGTCTATACGGGA
CAACACCGCGCCACATAGCAGTACTTTGAAAGTGCTCATCATCGGGAATCGTTCTTCGGGGCGGAAAGAC
TCAAGGATCTTGCCGCTATTGAGATCCAGTTCGATATAGCCCACTCTTGCACCCAGTTGATCTTCAGCAT
CTTTTACTTTCACCAGCGTTTCGGGGTGTGCAAAAACAGGCAAGCAAAATGCCGCAAAGAAGGGAATGAG
TGCGACACGAAAATGTTGGATGCTCATACTCGTCCTTTTTCAATATTATTGAAGCATTTATCAGGGTTAC
TAGTACGTCTCTCAAGGATAAGTAAGTAATATTAAGGTACGGGAGGTATTGGACAGGCCGCAATAAAATA
TCTTTATTTTCATTACATCTGTGTGTTGGTTTTTTGTGTGAATCGATAGTACTAACATACGCTCTCCATC
AAAACAAAACGAAACAAAACAAACTAGCAAAATAGGCTGTCCCCAGTGCAAGTGCAGGTGCCAGAACATT
TCTCTGGCCTAACTGGCCGGTACCTGAGCTCGCTAGCTTCGAGGATATCAGATCAGCGCAGCACCATGGC
CTGAAATAACCTCTGAAAGAGGAACTTGGTTAGGTACCTTCTGAGGCGGAAAGAACCAGCTGTGGAATGT
GTGTCAGTTAGGGTGTGGAAAGTCCCCAGGCTCCCCAGCAGGCAGAAGTATGCAAAGCATGCATCTCAAT
TAGTCAGCAACCAGGTGTGGAAAGTCCCCAGGCTCCCCAGCAGGCAGAAGTATGCAAAGCATGCATCTCA
ATTAGTCAGCAACCATAGTCCCGCCCCTAACTCCGCCCATCCCGCCCCTAACTCCGCCCAGTTCCGCCCA
TTCTCCGCCCCATGGCTGACTAATTTTTTTTATTTATGCAGAGGCCGAGGCCGCCTCGGCCTCTGAGCTA
TTCCAGAAGTAGTGAGGAGGCTTTTTTGGAGGCCTAGGCTTTTGCAAAAAGCTCTAATACGACTCACTAT
AGGGAGCTTGGCAATCCGGTACTGTTGGTAAAGCCACCATGGCTTCCAAGGTGTACGACCCCGAGCAACG
CAAACGCATGATCACTGGGCCTCAGTGGTGGGCTCGCTGCAAGCAAATGAACGTGCTGGACTCCTTCATC
AACTACTATGATTCCGAGAAGCACGCCGAGAACGCCGTGATTTTTCTGCATGGTAACGCTGCCTCCAGCT
ACCTGTGGAGGCACGTCGTGCCTCACATCGAGCCCGTGGCTAGATGCATCATCCCTGATCTGATCGGAAT
GGGTAAGTCCGGCAAGAGCGGGAATGGCTCATATCGCCTCCTGGATCACTACAAGTACCTCACCGCTTGG
TTCGAGCTGCTGAACCTTCCAAAGAAAATCATCTTTGTGGGCCACGACTGGGGGGCTTGTCTGGCCTTTC
ACTACTCCTACGAGCACCAAGACAAGATCAAGGCCATCGTCCATGCTGAGAGTGTCGTGGACGTGATCGA
GTCCTGGGACGAGTGGCCTGACATCGAGGAGGATATCGCCCTGATCAAGAGCGAAGAGGGCGAGAAAATG
GTGCTTGAGAATAACTTCTTCGTCGAGACCATGCTCCCAAGCAAGATCATGCGGAAACTGGAGCCTGAGG
AGTTCGCTGCCTACCTGGAGCCATTCAAGGAGAAGGGCGAGGTTAGACGGCCTACCCTCTCCTGGCCTCG
CGAGATCCCTCTCGTTAAGGGAGGCAAGCCCGACGTCGTCCAGATTGTCCGCAACTACAACGCCTACCTT
CGGGCCAGCGACGATCTGCCTAAGATGTTCATCGAGTCCGACCCTGGGTTCTTTTCCAACGCTATTGTCG
AGGGAGCTAAGAAGTTCCCTAACACCGAGTTCGTGAAGGTGAAGGGCCTCCACTTCAGCCAGGAGGACGC
TCCAGATGAAATGGGTAAGTACATCAAGAGCTTCGTGGAGCGCGTGCTGAAGAACGAGCAGTATTTCTAC
ACCTCGAGAGAAGCCAGACACAAACAGAAAATTGTGGCACCGGTGAAACAGACTTTGAATTTTGACCTTC
TTAAGCTGGCGGGAGACGTCGAGTCCAACCCCGGGCCCTACTCGAGCAGAAGCTTAGATCTGAGGCACGG
CATAAGCAAAAGATCGTAGCCCCAGTAAAGCAAACACTCAACTTCGATCTACTCAAACTCGCAGGTGATG
TGGAATCTAATCCAGGACCTTTCGGATCTGCCACCATTGAAGATGCCAAAAACATTAAGAAGGGCCCAGC
GCCATTCTACCCACTCGAAGACGGGACCGCCGGCGAGCAGCTGCACAAAGCCATGAAGCGCTACGCCCTG
GTGCCCGGCACCATCGCCTTTACCGACGCACATATCGAGGTGGACATTACCTACGCCGAGTACTTCGAGA
TGAGCGTTCGGCTGGCAGAAGCTATGAAGCGCTATGGGCTGAATACAAACCATCGGATCGTGGTGTGCAG
CGAGAATAGCTTGCAGTTCTTCATGCCCGTGTTGGGTGCCCTGTTCATCGGTGTGGCTGTGGCCCCAGCT
AACGACATCTACAACGAGCGCGAGCTGCTGAACAGCATGGGCATCAGCCAGCCCACCGTCGTATTCGTGA
GCAAGAAAGGGCTGCAAAAGATCCTCAACGTGCAAAAGAAGCTACCGATCATACAAAAGATCATCATCAT
GGATAGCAAGACCGACTACCAGGGCTTCCAAAGCATGTACACCTTCGTGACTTCCCATTTGCCACCCGGC
TTCAACGAGTACGACTTCGTGCCCGAGAGCTTCGACCGGGACAAAACCATCGCCCTGATCATGAACAGTA
GTGGCAGTACCGGATTGCCCAAGGGCGTAGCCCTACCGCACCGCACCGCTTGTGTCCGATTCAGTCATGC
CCGCGACCCCATCTTCGGCAACCAGATCATCCCCGACACCGCTATCCTCAGCGTGGTGCCATTTCACCAC
GGCTTCGGCATGTTCACCACGCTGGGCTACTTGATCTGCGGCTTTCGGGTCGTGCTCATGTACCGCTTCG
AGGAGGAGCTATTCTTGCGCAGCTTGCAAGACTATAAGATTCAATCTGCCCTGCTGGTGCCCACACTATT
TAGCTTCTTCGCTAAGAGCACTCTCATCGACAAGTACGACCTAAGCAACTTGCACGAGATCGCCAGCGGC
GGGGCGCCGCTCAGCAAGGAGGTAGGTGAGGCCGTGGCCAAACGCTTCCACCTACCAGGCATCCGCCAGG
GCTACGGCCTGACAGAAACAACCAGCGCCATTCTGATCACCCCCGAAGGGGACGACAAGCCTGGCGCAGT
AGGCAAGGTGGTGCCCTTCTTCGAGGCTAAGGTGGTGGACTTGGACACCGGTAAGACACTGGGTGTGAAC
CAGCGCGGCGAGCTGTGCGTCCGTGGCCCCATGATCATGAGCGGCTACGTTAACAACCCCGAGGCTACAA
ACGCTCTCATCGACAAGGACGGCTGGCTGCACAGCGGCGACATCGCCTACTGGGACGAGGACGAGCACTT
CTTCATCGTGGACCGGCTGAAGAGCCTGATCAAATACAAGGGCTACCAGGTAGCCCCAGCCGAACTGGAG
AGCATCCTGCTGCAACACCCCAACATCTTCGACGCCGGGGTCGCCGGCCTGCCCGACGACGATGCCGGCG
AGCTGCCCGCCGCAGTCGTCGTGCTGGAACACGGTAAAACCATGACCGAGAAGGAGATCGTGGACTATGT
GGCCAGCCAGGTTACAACCGCCAAGAAGCTGCGCGGTGGTGTTGTGTTCGTGGACGAGGTGCCTAAAGGA
CTGACCGGCAAGTTGGACGCCCGCAAGATCCGCGAGATTCTCATTAAGGCCAAGAAGGGCGGCAAGATCG
CCGTGTAATAATTCTAGAGTCGGGGCGGCCGGCCGCTTCGAGCAGACATGATAAGATACATTGATGAGTT
TGGACAAACCACAACTAGAATGCAGTGAAAAAAATGCTTTATTTGTGAAATTTGTGATGCTATTGCTTTA
TTTGTAACCATTATAAGCTGCAATAAACAAGTTAACAACAACAATTGCATTCATTTTATGTTTCAGGTTC
AGGGGGAGGTGTGGGAGGTTTTTTAAAGCAAGTAAAACCTCTACAAATGTGGTAAAATCGATAAGGATCC
GTCGACCGATGCCCTTGAGAGCCTTCAACCCAGTCAGCTCCTTCCGGTGGGCGCGGGGCATGACTATCGT
CGCCGCACTTATGACTGTCTTCTTTATCATGCAACTCGTAGGACAGGTGCCGGCAGCGCTCTTCCGCTTC
CTCGCTCACTGACTCGCTGCGCTCGGTCGTTCGGCTGCGGCGAGCGGTATCAGCTCACTCAAAGGCGGTA
ATACGGTTATCCACAGAATCAGGGGATAACGCAGGAAAGAACATGTGAGCAAAAGGCCAGCAAAAGGCCA
GGAACCGTAAAAAGGCCGCGTTGCTGGCGTTTTTCCATAGGCTCCGCCCCCCTGACGAGCATCACAAAAA
TCGACGCTCAAGTCAGAGGTGGCGAAACCCGACAGGACTATAAAGATACCAGGCGTTTCCCCCTGGAAGC
TCCCTCGTGCGCTCTCCTGTTCCGACCCTGCCGCTTACCGGATACCTGTCCGCCTTTCTCCCTTCGGGAA
GCGTGGCGCTTTCTCATAGCTCACGCTGTAGGTATCTCAGTTCGGTGTAGGTCGTTCGCTCCAAGCTGGG
CTGTGTGCACGAACCCCCCGTTCAGCCCGACCGCTGCGCCTTATCCGGTAACTATCGTCTTGAGTCCAAC
CCGGTAAGACACGACTTATCGCCACTGGCAGCAGCCACTGGTAACAGGATTAGCAGAGCGAGGTATGTAG
GCGGTGCTACAGAGTTCTTGAAGTGGTGGCCTAACTACGGCTACACTAGAAGAACAGTATTTGGTATCTG
CGCTCTGCTGAAGCCAGTTACCTTCGGAAAAAGAGTTGGTAGCTCTTGATCCGGCAAACAAACCACCGCT
GGTAGCGGTGGTTTTTTTGTTTGCAAGCAGCAGATTACGCGCA
Features (pLannotate 1.2.2; 13 found; start..end, strand, type, name):
    217..1077    -  CDS            AmpR: β-lactamase confers resistance to ampicillin, carbenicillin, and related antibiotics
   1078..1119    -  promoter       AmpR promoter (fragment): bla
   1182..1230    +  polyA_signal   poly(A) signal: synthetic polyadenylation signal
   1244..1335    +  misc_feature   pause site: RNA polymerase II transcriptional pause signal from the human α2 globin gene
   1441..1798    +  promoter       SV40 promoter: SV40 enhancer and early promoter
   1805..1823    +  promoter       T7 promoter: promoter for bacteriophage T7 RNA polymerase
   1859..2793    +  CDS            hRluc (fragment): Renilla luciferase human codon-optimized
   2843..2908    +  CDS            F2A: 2A peptide from foot-and-mouth disease virus polyprotein Eukaryotic ribosomes fail to insert a peptide bond between the Gly and Pro residues, yielding separate polypeptides.
   3049..4698    +  CDS            luciferase: firefly luciferase synthetic luc2 version of the luciferase gene
   4742..4863    -  polyA_signal   SV40 poly(A) signal: SV40 polyadenylation signal
   4886..4954    -  CDS            large T antigen (fragment): large T antigen from SV40 (simian virus 40)
   4970..5102    +  CDS            TcR (fragment): tetracycline efflux protein; tet; confers resistance to tetracycline
   5282..17      -  rep_origin     ori (across the origin): high-copy-number ColE1/pMB1/pBR322/pUC origin of replication
