[The description below was written by a language model from this plasmid's Addgene catalogue record and pLannotate feature annotations shown in this document.]
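Description:
pSGDluc is a 5,853 bp dual-luciferase reporter vector for mammalian expression, deposited as an empty backbone built on pBR322. It is maintained in E. coli through a high-copy ColE1/pMB1-type origin and selected with ampicillin via the β-lactamase gene. A short tetracycline-resistance fragment remains from the parental backbone and is not a usable marker.

The reporter cassette is driven by the SV40 enhancer/early promoter for expression in transfected cells. A T7 promoter sits immediately downstream, so the same cassette can also be transcribed by T7 RNA polymerase in vitro. Upstream of the SV40 promoter, a synthetic poly(A) signal and a transcriptional pause site from the human α2 globin gene limit read-through transcription from the backbone into the reporters. The transcript encodes human codon-optimized Renilla luciferase followed by the synthetic luc2 firefly luciferase and ends at an SV40 polyadenylation signal. The feature table annotates one foot-and-mouth disease virus 2A (F2A) element between the two luciferases, followed by an unannotated gap before firefly luciferase. Test sequences are added by restriction cloning, although the record does not specify the cloning sites.

2A peptides cause ribosomes to skip a peptide bond, so the reporters are released as separate polypeptides rather than as a fusion with the product of the tested sequence. This matches the associated publication's stated aim of avoiding assay distortions caused by fused dual reporters. In such vectors, the firefly-to-Renilla activity ratio typically reports how efficiently ribosomes pass through an inserted test sequence. The record does not name specific applications. The depositor has discontinued this version in favour of an updated pSGDluc, but notes that it should still function as published.
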