Addgene plasmid #87323: pSGDluc
Purpose: (Empty Backbone) This vector has been discontinued as of 1/16/2019. See Comments below for information on the updated version of the pSGDluc vector.
Depositing lab: John Atkins. Depositing organization: University College Cork. Publication: Avoidance of reporter assay distortions from fused dual reporters. Loughran G, Howard MT, Firth AE, Atkins JF. RNA. 2017 Apr 25. pii: rna.061051.117. doi: 10.1261/rna.061051.117. PubMed 28442579.
Backbone
  Vector backbone: pBR322
  Backbone size (bp): 5853
  Vector type: Mammalian Expression, Luciferase
  Promoter: SV40 and T7
Growth in bacteria
  Bacterial resistance: Ampicillin, 100 μg/mL
  Growth temperature: 37°C
  Growth strain: DH5alpha
  Copy number: High Copy
Gene/Insert
  Cloning method: Restriction Enzyme
  Sequencing primers: 5′ T7
Terms and licenses: Academic/Nonprofit Terms; Industry Terms: Not Available to Industry
Depositor comments: As of 1/16/2019, this vector has been discontinued, but should function as described in the associated publication. An updated version of the pSGDluc vector can be found here: https://www.addgene.org/119760/
How to cite: pSGDluc was a gift from John Atkins (Addgene plasmid # 87323)
